Addgene plasmid #216939: pST39-Mega'-deltaKJ
Purpose: Mega' with knockout of GvpK and GvpJ
Depositing lab: George Lu. Depositing organization: Rice University. Publication: Elucidating the assembly of gas vesicles by systematic protein-protein interaction analysis. Iburg M, Anderson AP, Wong VT, Anton ED, He A, Lu GJ. EMBO J. 2024 Oct;43(19):4156-4172. doi: 10.1038/s44318-024-00178-2. Epub 2024 Sep 3. PubMed 39227754.
Backbone
  Vector backbone: pST39
  Vector type: Bacterial Expression
Growth in bacteria
  Bacterial resistance: Ampicillin, 100 μg/mL
  Growth temperature: 30°C
  Growth strain: DH5alpha
  Copy number: Low Copy
Gene/Insert
  Gene/Insert name: Mega' with knockout of GvpK and GvpJ
  Species: Synthetic; Priestia megaterium
  Cloning method: Gibson Cloning
Terms and licenses: Academic/Nonprofit Terms; Industry Terms: Not Available to Industry
Depositor comments: Please visit https://www.biorxiv.org/content/10.1101/2023.07.23.550228v1 for bioRxiv preprint.
How to cite: pST39-Mega'-deltaKJ was a gift from George Lu (Addgene plasmid # 216939 ; http://n2t.net/addgene:216939 ; RRID:Addgene_216939)
