[The description below was written by a language model from this plasmid's Addgene catalogue record and pLannotate feature annotations shown in this document.]
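Description:
pST39-Mega'-deltaKJ is a bacterial expression plasmid built on the pST39 backbone, a T7-driven vector for expressing multi-gene cassettes in E. coli. It replicates from a ColE1/pMB1-type origin. The adjacent rop gene and pBR322 bom region are consistent with the low copy number given in the catalogue entry. Selection is by ampicillin through a TEM-type beta-lactamase (bla) expressed from its own promoter. Short automated matches to an RSF origin and to mbeC are fragments and probably reflect backbone homology rather than functional elements.

The payload, assembled by Gibson cloning, is "Mega'", a gas vesicle gene cluster derived from Priestia (formerly Bacillus) megaterium and listed as partly synthetic, here carrying knockouts of GvpK and GvpJ. The roughly 5.7 kb region between the T7 promoter and T7 terminator holds this cluster, so transcription depends on T7 RNA polymerase supplied by the host. The automated annotation names only two of its genes: gvpB, the GvpA-type major structural shell protein, and gvpS. The other genes in the cluster are not annotated, and the record does not state how the two knockouts were made. Small hits within or near the insert (OsADH 5'-UTR, ydeC, SET1) are fragments and are likely incidental.

Gas vesicles are hollow, gas-filled protein nanostructures whose assembly needs several accessory Gvp proteins. The construct comes from a study that mapped protein-protein interactions during gas vesicle assembly. A cluster lacking GvpK and GvpJ would plausibly serve to test what these two proteins contribute to vesicle formation, for example by comparison with the intact Mega' cluster or in complementation experiments.
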