Features (pLannotate 1.2.2; 15 found; start..end, strand, type, name):
     48..181     +  rep_origin     RSF ori (fragment): Plasmids containing the RSF 1030 origin of replication can be propagated in E. coli cells that contain additional plasmids with compatible origins.
    186..325     -  misc_feature   bom: basis of mobility region from pBR322
    427..618     -  CDS            rop: Rop protein, which maintains plasmids at low copy number; rop
    658..768     +  CDS            mbeC (fragment): MBEC_ECOLX - Experimental evidence at protein level: Swiss-Prot protein existence level 1. Required for efficient mobilization of ColE1 plasmid and is thus essential to promote the specific transfer of the plasmid during conjugation. Probably functions by inducing DNA bending, helping the MbeA relaxase to melt the DNA around the nic site and cleave the phosphodiester bond. Binds specifically double-stranded DNA (dsDNA) containing the ColE1 oriT but does not recognize the inverted repeat (IR). From Escherichia coli.
    855..873     +  promoter       T7 promoter: promoter for bacteriophage T7 RNA polymerase
   1121..1384    +  CDS            gvpB: GVPB_BACME - Protein inferred from homology: Swiss-Prot protein existence level 3. Gas vesicles are small, hollow, gas filled protein structures that are found in several microbial planktonic microorganisms. They allow the positioning of the organism at the favorable depth for growth. GvpA type proteins form the essential core of the structure. From Bacillus megaterium.
   3905..3921    +  5'UTR          OsADH 5'-UTR (fragment): translational enhancer from the 5'-UTR of the Oryza sativa alcohol dehydrogenase gene (Sugio et al., 2008)
   4562..4846    +  CDS            gvpS: GVPS_BACME - Protein inferred from homology: Swiss-Prot protein existence level 3. Gas vesicles are small, hollow, gas filled protein structures that are found in several microbial planktonic microorganisms. They allow the positioning of the organism at the favorable depth for growth (By similarity). From Bacillus megaterium.
   6354..6473    -  CDS            ydeC (fragment): YDEC_BACSU - Protein predicted: Swiss-Prot protein existence level 4. From Bacillus subtilis (strain 168).
   6506..6555    +  CDS            SET1 (fragment): solubility-enhancement tag derived from T7 phage gene 10B
   6563..6610    +  terminator     T7 terminator: transcription terminator for bacteriophage T7 RNA polymerase
   6677..6768    +  promoter       AmpR promoter: bla
   6769..7626    +  CDS            bla: BLAT_ECOLX - Experimental evidence at protein level: Swiss-Prot protein existence level 1. TEM-type are the most prevalent beta-lactamases in enterobacteria; they hydrolyze the beta-lactam bond in susceptible beta-lactam antibiotics, thus conferring resistance to penicillins and cephalosporins. TEM-3 and TEM-4 are capable of hydrolyzing cefotaxime and ceftazidime. TEM-5 is capable of hydrolyzing ceftazidime. TEM-6 is capable of hydrolyzing ceftazidime and aztreonam. TEM-8/CAZ-2, TEM- 16/CAZ-7 and TEM-24/CAZ-6 are markedly active against ceftazidime. IRT- 4 shows resistance to beta-lactamase in
   7633..7672    +  terminator     fd terminator: central terminator from bacteriophage fd (Otsuka and Kunisawa, 1982)
   7703..8291    +  rep_origin     ori: high-copy-number ColE1/pMB1/pBR322/pUC origin of replication
>Addgene plasmid #216939 | pST39-Mega'-deltaKJ | addgene full sequence | sequence record 457062 | Addgene NGS Result
AACGCCAGCAACGCGGCCTTTTTACGGTTCCTGGCCTTTTGCTGGCCTTTTGCTCACATGTTCTTTCCTG
CGTTATCCCCTGATTCTGTGGATAACCGTATTACCGCCTTTGAGTGAGCTGATACCGCTCGCCGCAGCCG
AACGACCGAGCGCAGCGAGTCAGTGAGCGAGGAAGCGGAAGAGCGCCTGATGCGGTATTTTCTCCTTACG
CATCTGTGCGGTATTTCACACCGCAATGGTGCACTCTCAGTACAATCTGCTCTGATGCCGCATAGTTAAG
CCAGTATACACTCCGCTATCGCTACGTGACTGGGTCATGGCTGCGCCCCGACACCCGCCAACACCCGCTG
ACGCGCCCTGACGGGCTTGTCTGCTCCCGGCATCCGCTTACAGACAAGCTGTGACCGTCTCCGGGAGCTG
CATGTGTCAGAGGTTTTCACCGTCATCACCGAAACGCGCGAGGCAGCTGCGGTAAAGCTCATCAGCGTGG
TCGTGAAGCGATTCACAGATGTCTGCCTGTTCATCCGCGTCCAGCTCGTTGAGTTTCTCCAGAAGCGTTA
ATGTCTGGCTTCTGATAAAGCGGGCCATGTTAAGGGCGGTTTTTTCCTGTTTGGTCACTGATGCCTCCGT
GTAAGGGGGATTTCTGTTCATGGGGTAATGATACCGATGAAACGAGAGAGGATGCTCACGATACGGGTTA
CTGATGATGAACATGCCCGGTTACTGGAACGTTGTGAGGGTAAACAACTGGCGGTATGGATGCGGCGGGA
CCAGAGAAAAATCACTCAGGGTCAATGCCAGCGCTTCGTTAATACAGATGTAGGTGTTGGCACCATGCAT
CGATCCCGCGAAATTAATACGACTCACTATAGGGAGACCACAACGGTTTCCCTCTAGAGATAGCTTAGCG
ATGTGAAAGAAGCTGGAGAAAACTTTCAAGAAAAAGTTTCTTCTTCAGACGATAAAGAGAAGTCAAAAAA
TAAGCGGAAAATAAAAGGCGTAAATCAGATTAAAAAAGCAACGGATATTAAAAGCTCTACTAAGATTAAA
AGTTCTAATGATATTAAATCATCTACAGATTTAAAAACAATGGGATCATAAGCGAAAGGAGAAATGAGAT
ATGTCTATTCAAAAAAGTACTAATAGTTCAAGTTTAGCAGAAGTCATTGACCGTATTTTAGATAAAGGAA
TTGTTATTGATGCTTTTGCAAGAGTTTCTGTTGTAGGAATTGAAATTTTAACGATTGAAGCGCGAGTGGT
TATTGCCAGTGTTGATACATGGTTACGCTATGCAGAAGCAGTAGGGCTTCTTCGTGACGACGTAGAAGAA
AACGGTCTTCCTGAACGTTCAAATTCAAGTGAAGGGCAGCCGCGTTTTAGTATTTAATATGAAGTGGTAT
GGAACCTTCCTTTTTTGAGGGTGGTTCCAGCTTTTAGATCTAACTATTGGAGGCTACTAAAAATGGAAAT
TAAAAAAATTATGCAAGCCGTGAACGACTTTTTCGGTGAACACGTAGCTCCTCCTCATAAAATTACCTCG
GTGGAAGCTACTGAAGATGAAGGTTGGAGAGTTATTGTTGAAGTCATTGAAGAACGAGAATATATGAAAA
AATACGCCAAAGATGAAATGCTCGGAACGTACGAGTGCTTTGTAAATAAAGAAAAAGAAGTCATTTCATT
CAAACGACTCGACGTCAGATATAGAAGCGCCATTGGCATTGAAGCATAAACGATAAGATGGCAGGAGGAA
CGTAAAAATGACCGTCTTAACAGACAAAAGGAAAAAAGGCAGTGGAGCTTTTATACAAGATGACGAGACA
AAAGAGGTTCTTTCAAGAGCGCTGAGCTATTTAAAATCCGGCTATTCCATTCATTTTACAGGTCCTGCCG
GCGGAGGCAAAACCTCTTTAGCGCGAGCGCTTGCTAAAAAGAGAAAGCGTCCTGTAATGCTGATGCACGG
GAATCACGAGCTCAACAACAAAGATTTAATTGGCGATTTTACGGGATACACGAGCAAAAAAGTAATCGAC
CAGTACGTTCGTTCTGTCTATAAAAAAGATGAACAGGTGAGTGAAAACTGGCAGGATGGCCGATTGCTTG
AAGCTGTAAAAAATGGCTATACGCTGATTTACGACGAATTTACTCGTTCTAAGCCTGCGACGAATAATAT
CTTTCTATCGATATTAGAAGAAGGCGTGCTGCCGCTGTATGGAGTAAAAATGACCGATCCTTTTGTGCGC
GTGCATCCCGATTTCCGCGTCATCTTCACAAGCAATCCAGCTGAGTATGCCGGCGTATATGATACGCAAG
ATGCGCTTCTCGACAGGTTAATTACCATGTTTATTGATTATAAAGACATCGACAGAGAGACAGCGATTTT
AACGGAGAAAACGGACGTAGAAGAAGATGAAGCGCGCACAATTGTAACGCTCGTAGCAAACGTGCGAAAC
CGCTCTGGAGACGAAAACAGCAGCGGACTTAGCCTGCGGGCTTCGCTTATGATCGCTACCCTTGCCACGC
AGCAAGACATTCCTATCGATGGAAGTGACGAAGATTTTCAAACGTTATGTATCGATATTTTGCATCATCC
GCTTACCAAATGTTTGGATGAAGAAAATGCAAAAAGCAAAGCCGAAAAAATCATTTTAGAAGAATGTAAG
AATATAGACACTGAAGAAAAGTAAAGGAGCTTGAAAACATGAGTGAAACAAACGAAACAGGTATTTATAT
TTTTAGCGCCATTCAAACGGATAAAGACGAAGAATTTGGCGCCGTGGAAGTAGAAGGAACAAAAGCTGAA
ACATTTTTGATTCGCTACAAAGACGCGGCTATGGTAGCAGCTGAAGTACCGATGAAAATTTATCATCCTA
ATCGCCAAAATTTATTAATGCATCAAAACGCAGTAGCAGCGATTATGGACAAGAACGATACGGTTATTCC
AATCAGCTTTGGGAATGTATTCAAATCAAAAGAAGACGTAAAAGTTCTTTTGGAAAACCTTTATCCGCAG
TTTGAAAAGCTGTTTCCAGCGATCAAAGGAAAAATTGAAGTCGGTTTAAAAGTAATTGGGAAAAAAGAAT
GGCTTGAGAAAAAAGTAAACGAAAATCCTGAACTTGAGAAAGTATCAGCATCCGTAAAAGGAAAATCAGA
AGCAGCCGGTTATTATGAGCGTATTCAACTTGGAGGAATGGCTCAAAAGATGTTTACTTCCCTGCAAAAA
GAAGTCAAGACAGATGTGTTTTCTCCGCTTGAAGAAGCAGCGGAAGCAGCAAAAGCAAATGAGCCAACGG
GCGAAACGATGCTTTTAAACGCGTCTTTCTTAATTAACCGAGAAGATGAAGCGAAGTTTGATGAAAAAGT
AAATGAAGCGCATGAAAACTGGAAAGACAAAGCCGATTTTCATTACAGCGGTCCTTGGCCTGCTTATAAT
TTTGTGAACATTCGCCTAAAAGTAGAAGAGAAATAACGTGCTTCACAAATTAGTAACCGCACCCATTAAC
CTTGTAGTGAAAATCGGCGAAAAAGTACAGGAAGAAGCTGATAAACAGCTATATGACCTTCCGACGATTC
AGCAAAAGCTCATTCAGCTTCAAATGATGTTTGAGCTTGGTGAAATTCCAGAAGAAGCGTTTCAAGAAAA
AGAAGATGAATTGTTAATGAGGTACGAAATTGCGAAACGCAGAGAAATTGAACAATGGGAAGAGCTAACA
CAAAAAAGAAATGAGGAATCCTAGATGGGAGAATTACTGTATTTATACGGTTTAATTCCAACAAAAGAAG
CAGCAGCCATAGAGCCGTTTCCATCTTATAAGGGGTTTGACGGAGAACATTCACTGTACCCAATTGCGTT
TGATCAGGTGACGGCTGTAGTTTCTAAGCTGGATGCTGACACCTATTCAGAAAAAGTGATTCAAGAAAAA
ATGGAGCAGGATATGAGCTGGCTGCAGGAAAAAGCATTTCATCATCACGAAACGGTAGCCGCTTTGTACG
AAGAATTTACGATCATTCCATTAAAATTTTGCACCATTTATAAAGGTGAAGAAAGTCTGCAGGCAGCTAT
TGAGATTAACAAAGAAAAGATAGAGAATTCACTGACGCTGCTTCAAGGAAATGAAGAGTGGAATGTGAAA
ATTTACTGTGATGATACAGAGCTTAAAAAAGGAATCAGCGAAACGAATGAAAGCGTGAAAGCGAAAAAAC
AAGAAATTAGTCACTTATCACCAGGAAGACAGTTTTTTGAAAAGAAAAAAATAGATCAGCTGATTGAAAA
AGAATTAGAGCTTCACAAAAACAAAGTGTGTGAAGAGATACATGACAAGCTAAAAGAATTATCGCTTTAT
GACTCTGTTAAAAAGAATTGGAGCAAAGACGTAACTGGCGCAGCTGAACAGATGGCGTGGAACAGCGTGT
TTCTTCTCCCGTCTCTGCAGATTACTAAGTTCGTAAACGAAATAGAAGAGCTTCAGCAAAGGCTTGAAAA
TAAAGGCTGGAAGTTTGAAGTGACGGGACCATGGCCGCCCTATCATTTCTCGAGCTTTGCGTAAAGTGAG
GAATTAACATTATGTCTCTTAAACAATCCATGGAGAATAAAGATATTGCTCTTATTGATATTTTAGATGT
CATTTTAGATAAAGGAGTCGCCATTAAAGGAGACTTAATCATTTCCATAGCTGGCGTCGATTTAGTGTAT
TTGGATTTGCGGGTGCTTATTTCTTCGGTTGAAACGCTTGTGCAAGCAAAAGAAGGAAATCACAAACCAA
TCACTTCTGAACAATTTGATAAACAAAAAGAAGAGCTGATGGACGCTACGGGCCAGCCTAGTAAGTGGAC
GAACCCTCTAGGTTCGTGACCCTTGCGAGCAGTCGTATGCTTTCTCGAATTCCGAGCGGTTAAGCGTGAC
AGCTGTACGCTACTTAAAAAATGGAGCGGTTAAGCGTGACAGCTGTACGCTACTTAAAAAATGGAGGGAT
TTACGTGACAGCTGAAACAAAATTAGATAACACACAGGCAGAAAACAAGGAAAATAAAAATGCGGAAAAC
GGTTCAAAAGAAAAGAACGGTTCAAAAGCAAGCAAAACAACAAGCAGCGGGCCAATCAAACGAGCGGTAG
CAGGAGGCATCATCGGTGCAACGATTGGATATGTATCGACTCCTGAAAATCGAAAAAGTCTCCTTGACCG
CATTGATACAGACGAATTAAAAAGCAAAGCATCTGATTTAGGAACAAAGGTAAAAGAAAAATCAAAAAGC
AGCGTGGCCAGCCTGAAAACATCTGCGGGAAGCTTGTTTAAAAAAGATAAAGATAAATCAAAAGATGATG
AAGAAAACGTAAATTCTTCTAGTAGCGAAACAGAAGACGATAACGTTCAAGAGTACGACGAGTTAAAAGA
AGAAAATCAAACTCTTCAAGATCGCTTATCACAGCTTGAAGAAAAAATGAACATGCTTGTTGAGCTTAGC
CTCAATAAAAATCAAGACGAAGAAGCGGAAGATACAGATTCCGACGAAGAAGAGAACGATGAGAACGATG
AAAACGATGAAAACGAGCAGGACGATGAAAACGAAGAAGAAACATCTAAGCCACGTAAAAAGGATAAAAA
AGAAGCTGAGGAAGAAGAAAGTGAAAGTGACGAAGACAGCGAGGAAGAAGAGGAAGATTCTCGCTCAAAC
AAAAAAAATAAAAAAGTAAAAACAGAAGAAGAAGACGAAGATGAAAGCGAAGAAGAAAAAAAGGAAGCGA
AACCAAAAAAGTCAACAGCTAAAAAATCAAAAAATACAAAAGCAAAGAAAAACACGGACGAAGAAGATGA
TGAAGCAACATCTCTTTCTAGTGAAGACGATACAACAGCCTAAGACGTAAAGGAGGAAAGAAAGACATGA
GTACAGGCCCTTCTTTTTCAACTAAAGACAATACGCTTGAATACTTTGTGAAAGCTTCTAATAAACACGG
CTTTTCACTTGATATTTCATTAAATGTAAACGGCGCTGTGATTTCCGGTACCATGATTTCAGCAAAAGAA
TACTTTGATTACTTAAGCGAAACGTTTGAAGAAGGCAGTGAAGTGGCTCAGGCGCTAAGCGAACAATTCT
CTTTAGCAAGCGAAGCGAGCGAATCAAACGGAGAAGCAGAAGCCCATTTTATTCATTTGAAAAATACAAA
GATTTACTGTGGAGACAGTAAATCTACTCCTTCTAAAGGCAAAATCTTTTGGAGAGGGAAAATAGCAGAA
GTAGACGGGTTTTTCTTAGGAAAGATTTCTGATGCAAAATCAACGAGTAAAAAGAGTTCATAAAAAACGG
CGGGGTGATTGCCCCGCCGTTTTTTAGTGATGTGATGAGATGTGCAGCTTCTTTTTTCGATACATGAGCG
GAGTCATCTTCATTTCTTTTCGAAACTGATTAATAAAATAGCTTGTACTATTAAACCCTACTTGATAGGC
GACTTCCGTCACATTTGCTTCTGCTTGCTGCAGTCCGGATTCGCGAACGCGTCTCGAGAGATCCGGCTGC
TAACAAAGCCCGAAAGGAAGCTGAGTTGGCTGCTGCCACCGCTGAGCAATAACTAGCATAACCCCTTGGG
GCCTCTAAACGGGTCTTGAGGGGTTTTTTGCTGAAAGGAGGAACTATATCCGACTAGTAGCCCGCCTAAT
GAGCGGGCTTTTTTTTAATTCCCCTATTTGTTTATTTTTCTAAATACATTCAAATATGTATCCGCTCATG
AGACAATAACCCTGATAAATGCTTCAATAATATTGAAAAAGGAAGAGTATGAGTATTCAACATTTCCGTG
TCGCCCTTATTCCCTTTTTTGCGGCATTTTGCCTTCCTGTTTTTGCTCACCCAGAAACGCTCGTGAAAGT
AAAAGACGCAGAGGACCAATTGGGGGCACGAGTGGGATACATAGAACTGGACTTGAATAGCGGTAAAATC
CTTGAGAGTTTTCGCCCTGAAGAGCGTTTTCCAATGATGAGCACTTTCAAAGTTCTGCTATGTGGAGCAG
TATTATCCCGTGTAGATGCGGGGCAAGAGCAACTCGGACGACGAATACACTATTCGCAGAATGACTTGGT
TGAATACTCCCCAGTGACAGAAAAGCACCTTACGGACGGAATGACGGTAAGAGAATTATGTAGTGCCGCC
ATAACGATGAGTGATAACACTGCGGCGAACTTACTTCTGACAACCATCGGTGGACCGAAGGAATTAACCG
CTTTTTTGCACAATATGGGAGACCATGTAACTCGCCTTGACCGTTGGGAACCAGAACTGAATGAAGCCAT
ACCAAACGACGAGCGAGACACCACAATGCCTGCGGCAATGGCAACAACATTACGCAAACTATTAACTGGC
GAACTACTTACTCTGGCTTCACGGCAACAATTAATAGACTGGCTTGAAGCGGATAAAGTTGCAGGACCAC
TACTGCGTTCGGCACTTCCTGCTGGCTGGTTTATTGCTGATAAATCTGGGGCAGGAGAGCGTGGTTCACG
GGGTATCATTGCCGCACTTGGACCAGATGGTAAGCCTTCCCGTATCGTAGTTATCTACACGACGGGTAGT
CAGGCAACTATGGACGAACGAAATAGACAGATTGCTGAAATAGGGGCTTCACTGATTAAGCATTGGTAAA
CCGATACAATTAAAGGCTCCTTTTGGAGCCTTTTTTTTTGGACGGACCGGTAGAAAAGATCAAAGGATCT
TCTTGAGATCCTTTTTTTCTGCGCGTAATCTGCTGCTTGCAAACAAAAAAACCACCGCTACCAGCGGTGG
TTTGTTTGCCGGATCAAGAGCTACCAACTCTTTTTCCGAAGGTAACTGGCTTCAGCAGAGCGCAGATACC
AAATACTGTCCTTCTAGTGTAGCCGTAGTTAGGCCACCACTTCAAGAACTCTGTAGCACCGCCTACATAC
CTCGCTCTGCTAATCCTGTTACCAGTGGCTGCTGCCAGTGGCGATAAGTCGTGTCTTACCGGGTTGGACT
CAAGACGATAGTTACCGGATAAGGCGCAGCGGTCGGGCTGAACGGGGGGTTCGTGCACACAGCCCAGCTT
GGAGCGAACGACCTACACCGAACTGAGATACCTACAGCGTGAGCTATGAGAAAGCGCCACGCTTCCCGAA
GGGAGAAAGGCGGACAGGTATCCGGTAAGCGGCAGGGTCGGAACAGGAGAGCGCACGAGGGAGCTTCCAG
GGGGAAACGCCTGGTATCTTTATAGTCCTGTCGGGTTTCGCCACCTCTGACTTGAGCGTCGATTTTTGTG
ATGCTCGTCAGGGGGGCGGAGCCTATGGAAA
